>Addgene plasmid #19444 | pcDNA5/FRT/TO GFP | addgene full sequence | sequence record 243870 | Addgene NGS Result
CTCCCTGCTTGTGTGTTGGAGGTCGCTGAGTAGTGCGCGAGCAAAATTTAAGCTACAACAAGGCAAGGCT
TGACCGACAATTGCATGAAGAATCTGCTTAGGGTTAGGCGTTTTGCGCTGCTTCGCGATGTACGGGCCAG
ATATACGCGTTGACATTGATTATTGACTAGTTATTAATAGTAATCAATTACGGGGTCATTAGTTCATAGC
CCATATATGGAGTTCCGCGTTACATAACTTACGGTAAATGGCCCGCCTGGCTGACCGCCCAACGACCCCC
GCCCATTGACGTCAATAATGACGTATGTTCCCATAGTAACGCCAATAGGGACTTTCCATTGACGTCAATG
GGTGGAGTATTTACGGTAAACTGCCCACTTGGCAGTACATCAAGTGTATCATATGCCAAGTACGCCCCCT
ATTGACGTCAATGACGGTAAATGGCCCGCCTGGCATTATGCCCAGTACATGACCTTATGGGACTTTCCTA
CTTGGCAGTACATCTACGTATTAGTCATCGCTATTACCATGGTGATGCGGTTTTGGCAGTACATCAATGG
GCGTGGATAGCGGTTTGACTCACGGGGATTTCCAAGTCTCCACCCCATTGACGTCAATGGGAGTTTGTTT
TGGCACCAAAATCAACGGGACTTTCCAAAATGTCGTAACAACTCCGCCCCATTGACGCAAATGGGCGGTA
GGCGTGTACGGTGGGAGGTCTATATAAGCAGAGCTCTCCCTATCAGTGATAGAGATCTCCCTATCAGTGA
TAGAGATCGTCGACGAGCTCGTTTAGTGAACCGTCAGATCGCCTGGAGACGCCATCCACGCTGTTTTGAC
CTCCATAGAAGACACCGGGACCGATCCAGCCTCCGGACTCTAGCGTTTAAACTTAAGCTTGCCACCATGG
TGAGCAAGGGCGAGGAGCTGTTCACCGGGGTGGTGCCCATCCTGGTCGAGCTGGACGGCGACGTAAACGG
CCACAAGTTCAGCGTGTCCGGCGAGGGCGAGGGCGATGCCACCTACGGCAAGCTGACCCTGAAGTTCATC
TGCACCACCGGCAAGCTGCCCGTGCCCTGGCCCACCCTCGTGACCACCCTGACCTACGGCGTGCAGTGCT
TCAGCCGCTACCCCGACCACATGAAGCAGCACGACTTCTTCAAGTCCGCCATGCCCGAAGGCTACGTCCA
GGAGCGCACCATCTTCTTCAAGGACGACGGCAACTACAAGACCCGCGCCGAGGTGAAGTTCGAGGGCGAC
ACCCTGGTGAACCGCATCGAGCTGAAGGGCATCGACTTCAAGGAGGACGGCAACATCCTGGGGCACAAGC
TGGAGTACAACTACAACAGCCACAACGTCTATATCATGGCCGACAAGCAGAAGAACGGCATCAAGGTGAA
CTTCAAGATCCGCCACAACATCGAGGACGGCAGCGTGCAGCTCGCCGACCACTACCAGCAGAACACCCCC
ATCGGCGACGGCCCCGTGCTGCTGCCCGACAACCACTACCTGAGCACCCAGTCCGCCCTGAGCAAAGACC
CCAACGAGAAGCGCGATCACATGGTCCTGCTGGAGTTCGTGACCGCCGCCGGGATCACTCTCGGCATGGA
CGAGCTGTACAAGGGATCCACTAGTCCAGTGTGGTGGAATTCTGCAGATATCCAGCACAGTGGCGGCCGC
TCGAGTCTAGAGGGCCCGTTTAAACCCGCTGATCAGCCTCGACTGTGCCTTCTAGTTGCCAGCCATCTGT
TGTTTGCCCCTCCCCCGTGCCTTCCTTGACCCTGGAAGGTGCCACTCCCACTGTCCTTTCCTAATAAAAT
GAGGAAATTGCATCGCATTGTCTGAGTAGGTGTCATTCTATTCTGGGGGGTGGGGTGGGGCAGGACAGCA
AGGGGGAGGATTGGGAAGACAATAGCAGGCATGCTGGGGATGCGGTGGGCTCTATGGCTTCTGAGGCGGA
AAGAACCAGCTGGGGCTCTAGGGGGTATCCCC
[124 nt withheld, positions 1993-2116]
C
[91 nt withheld, positions 2118-2208]
AGGGTGATGGTTCACGTACCTAGAAGTTCCTATTCCGAAGTTCCTATTCTCTAGAAAGTATAGGAACTTC
CTTGGCCAAAAAGCCTGAACTCACCGCGACGTCTGTCGAGAAGTTTCTGATCGAAAAGTTCGACAGCGTC
TCCGACCTGATGCAGCTCTCGGAGGGCGAAGAATCTCGTGCTTTCAGCTTCGATGTAGGAGGGCGTGGAT
ATGTCCTGCGGGTAAATAGCTGCGCCGATGGTTTCTACAAAGATCGTTATGTTTATCGGCACTTTGCATC
GGCCGCGCTCCCGATTCCGGAAGTGCTTGACATTGGGGAATTCAGCGAGAGCCTGACCTATTGCATCTCC
CGCCGTGCACAGGGTGTCACGTTGCAAGACCTGCCTGAAACCGAACTGCCCGCTGTTCTGCAGCCGGTCG
CGGAGGCCATGGATGCGATCGCTGCGGCCGATCTTAGCCAGACGAGCGGGTTCGGCCCATTCGGACCGCA
AGGAATCGGTCAATACACTACATGGCGTGATTTCATATGCGCGATTGCTGATCCCCATGTGTATCACTGG
CAAACTGTGATGGACGACACCGTCAGTGCGTCCGTCGCGCAGGCTCTCGATGAGCTGATGCTTTGGGCCG
AGGACTGCCCCGAAGTCCGGCACCTCGTGCACGCGGATTTCGGCTCCAACAATGTCCTGACGGACAATGG
CCGCATAACAGCGGTCATTGACTGGAGCGAGGCGATGTTCGGGGATTCCCAATACGAGGTCGCCAACATC
TTCTTCTGGAGGCCGTGGTTGGCTTGTATGGAGCAGCAGACGCGCTACTTCGAGCGGAGGCATCCGGAGC
TTGCAGGATCGCCGCGGCTCCGGGCGTATATGCTCCGCATTGGTCTTGACCAACTCTATCAGAGCTTGGT
TGACGGCAATTTCGATGATGCAGCTTGGGCGCAGGGTCGATGCGACGCAATCGTCCGATCCGGAGCCGGG
ACTGTCGGGCGTACACAAATCGCCCGCAGAAGCGCGGCCGTCTGGACCGATGGCTGTGTAGAAGTACTCG
CCGATAGTGGAAACCGACGCCCCAGCACTCGTCCGAGGGCAAAGGAATAGCACGTACTACGAGATTTCGA
TTCCACCGCCGCCTTCTATGAAAGGTTGGGCTTCGGAATCGTTTTCCGGGACGCCGGCTGGATGATCCTC
CAGCGCGGGGATCTCATGCTGGAGTTCTTCGCCCACCCCAACTTGTTTATTGCAGCTTATAATGGTTACA
AATAAAGCAATAGCATCACAAATTTCACAAATAAAGCATTTTTTTCACTGCATTCTAGTTGTGGTTTGTC
CAAACTCATCAATGTATCTTATCATGTCTGTATACCGTCGACCTCTAGCTAGAGCTTGGCGTAATCATGG
TCATAGCTGTTTCCTGTGTGAAATTGTTATCCGCTCACAATTCCACACAACATACGAGCCGGAAGCATAA
AGTGTAAAGCCTGGGGTGCCTAATGAGTGAGCTAACTCACATTAATTGCGTTGCGCTCACTGCCCGCTTT
CCAGTCGGGAAACCTGTCGTGCCAGCTGCATTAATGAATCGGCCAACGCGCGGGGAGAGGCGGTTTGCGT
ATTGGGCGCTCTTCCGCTTCCTCGCTCACTGACTCGCTGCGCTCGGTCGTTCGGCTGCGGCGAGCGGTAT
CAGCTCACTCAAAGGCGGTAATACGGTTATCCACAGAATCAGGGGATAACGCAGGAAAGAACATGTGAGC
AAAAGGCCAGCAAAAGGCCAGGAACCGTAAAAAGGCCGCGTTGCTGGCGTTTTTCCATAGGCTCCGCCCC
CCTGACGAGCATCACAAAAATCGACGCTCAAGTCAGAGGTGGCGAAACCCGACAGGACTATAAAGATACC
AGGCGTTTCCCCCTGGAAGCTCCCTCGTGCGCTCTCCTGTTCCGACCCTGCCGCTTACCGGATACCTGTC
CGCCTTTCTCCCTTCGGGAAGCGTGGCGCTTTCTCATAGCTCACGCTGTAGGTATCTCAGTTCGGTGTAG
GTCGTTCGCTCCAAGCTGGGCTGTGTGCACGAACCCCCCGTTCAGCCCGACCGCTGCGCCTTATCCGGTA
ACTATCGTCTTGAGTCCAACCCGGTAAGACACGACTTATCGCCACTGGCAGCAGCCACTGGTAACAGGAT
TAGCAGAGCGAGGTATGTAGGCGGTGCTACAGAGTTCTTGAAGTGGTGGCCTAACTACGGCTACACTAGA
AGAACAGTATTTGGTATCTGCGCTCTGCTGAAGCCAGTTACCTTCGGAAAAAGAGTTGGTAGCTCTTGAT
CCGGCAAACAAACCACCGCTGGTAGCGGTGGTTTTTTTGTTTGCAAGCAGCAGATTACGCGCAGAAAAAA
AGGATCTCAAGAAGATCCTTTGATCTTTTCTACGGGGTCTGACGCTCAGTGGAACGAAAACTCACGTTAA
GGGATTTTGGTCATGAGATTATCAAAAAGGATCTTCACCTAGATCCTTTTAAATTAAAAATGAAGTTTTA
AATCAATCTAAAGTATATATGAGTAAACTTGGTCTGACAGTTACCAATGCTTAATCAGTGAGGCACCTAT
CTCAGCGATCTGTCTATTTCGTTCATCCATAGTTGCCTGACTCCCCGTCGTGTAGATAACTACGATACGG
GAGGGCTTACCATCTGGCCCCAGTGCTGCAATGATACCGCGAGACCCACGCTCACCGGCTCCAGATTTAT
CAGCAATAAACCAGCCAGCCGGAAGGGCCGAGCGCAGAAGTGGTCCTGCAACTTTATCCGCCTCCATCCA
GTCTATTAATTGTTGCCGGGAAGCTAGAGTAAGTAGTTCGCCAGTTAATAGTTTGCGCAACGTTGTTGCC
ATTGCTACAGGCATCGTGGTGTCACGCTCGTCGTTTGGTATGGCTTCATTCAGCTCCGGTTCCCAACGAT
CAAGGCGAGTTACATGATCCCCCATGTTGTGCAAAAAAGCGGTTAGCTCCTTCGGTCCTCCGATCGTTGT
CAGAAGTAAGTTGGCCGCAGTGTTATCACTCATGGTTATGGCAGCACTGCATAATTCTCTTACTGTCATG
CCATCCGTAAGATGCTTTTCTGTGACTGGTGAGTACTCAACCAAGTCATTCTGAGAATAGTGTATGCGGC
GACCGAGTTGCTCTTGCCCGGCGTCAATACGGGATAATACCGCGCCACATAGCAGAACTTTAAAAGTGCT
CATCATTGGAAAACGTTCTTCGGGGCGAAAACTCTCAAGGATCTTACCGCTGTTGAGATCCAGTTCGATG
TAACCCACTCGTGCACCCAACTGATCTTCAGCATCTTTTACTTTCACCAGCGTTTCTGGGTGAGCAAAAA
CAGGAAGGCAAAATGCCGCAAAAAAGGGAATAAGGGCGACACGGAAATGTTGAATACTCATACTCTTCCT
TTTTCAATATTATTGAAGCATTTATCAGGGTTATTGTCTCATGAGCGGATACATATTTGAATGTATTTAG
AAAAATAAACAAATAGGGGTTCCGCGCACATTTCCCCGAAAAGTGCCACCTGACGTCGACGGATCGGGAG
ATCTCCCGATCCCCTATGGTGCACTCTCAGTACAATCTGCTCTGATGCCGCATAGTTAAGCCAGTATCTG
Features (pLannotate 1.2.2; 21 found; start..end, strand, type, name):
    152..531     +  enhancer       CMV enhancer: human cytomegalovirus immediate early enhancer
    532..735     +  promoter       CMV promoter: human cytomegalovirus (CMV) immediate early promoter
    737..756     +  promoter       PLtetO-1 promoter (fragment): modified phage lambda PL promoter with tet operator sites (Lutz and Bujard, 1997)
    758..777     +  promoter       PLtetO-1 promoter (fragment): modified phage lambda PL promoter with tet operator sites (Lutz and Bujard, 1997)
    785..818     +  promoter       TRE3GV promoter (fragment): 3rd-generation Tet-responsive promoter that can be activated by binding of Tet-On® 3G, optimized for retroviral and lentiviral vectors
    907..1623    +  CDS            EGFP: EGFP is a basic (constitutively fluorescent) green fluorescent protein published in 1996, derived from Aequorea victoria. It is reported to be a rapidly-maturing weak dimer with moderate acid sensitivity.
   1723..1947    +  polyA_signal   bGH poly(A) signal: bovine growth hormone polyadenylation signal
   1951..1972    +  promoter       SV40 promoter (fragment): SV40 enhancer and early promoter
   1993..2226    +  rep_origin     f1 ori (fragment) (sequence partly withheld): f1 bacteriophage origin of replication; arrow indicates direction of (+) strand synthesis
   2231..2278    +  protein_bind   FRT: FLP-mediated recombination occurs in the 8-bp core sequence TCTAGAAA (Turan and Bode, 2011). FLP recombinase from the Saccharomyces cerevisiae 2μ plasmid
   2286..3308    +  CDS            HygR: aminoglycoside phosphotransferase from E. coli; aph(4)-Ia; confers resistance to hygromycin
   3318..3443    +  CDS            ble (fragment): BLE_KLEPN - Experimental evidence at protein level: Swiss-Prot protein existence level 1. Binding protein with a strong affinity to the bleomycin family of antibiotics. Binds to CL990; an antimitotic-antibiotic compound. From Klebsiella pneumoniae.
   3438..3559    +  polyA_signal   SV40 poly(A) signal: SV40 polyadenylation signal
   3632..3648    -  protein_bind   lac operator: The lac repressor binds to the lac operator to inhibit transcription in E. coli. This inhibition can be relieved by adding lactose or isopropyl-β-D-thiogalactopyranoside (IPTG). lac repressor encoded by lacI
   3656..3686    -  promoter       lac promoter: promoter for the E. coli lac operon
   3701..3722    -  protein_bind   CAP binding site: CAP binding activates transcription in the presence of cAMP. E. coli catabolite activator protein
   3735..3827    -  CDS            lacI (fragment): lac repressor; lacI; The lac repressor binds to the lac operator to inhibit transcription in E. coli. This inhibition can be relieved by adding lactose or isopropyl-β-D-thiogalactopyranoside (IPTG).
   4010..4598    -  rep_origin     ori: high-copy-number ColE1/pMB1/pBR322/pUC origin of replication
   4769..5629    -  CDS            AmpR: β-lactamase; bla; confers resistance to ampicillin, carbenicillin, and related antibiotics
   5630..5734    -  promoter       AmpR promoter: bla
   5793..5845    -  misc_feature   bom (fragment): basis of mobility region from pBR322
