[The description below was written by a language model from this plasmid's Addgene catalogue record and pLannotate feature annotations shown in this document.]
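Description:
pcDNA5/FRT/TO GFP is a mammalian expression plasmid built on the commercial pcDNA5/FRT/TO backbone, carrying a green fluorescent protein of Aequorea victoria origin cloned between the HindIII and BamHI sites, both of which remain intact. The feature table identifies the coding sequence as EGFP. It is maintained in E. coli as a high-copy plasmid through a ColE1/pUC-type origin and selected with ampicillin via the β-lactamase gene. Short annotated fragments of f1 ori, lac elements, ble and bom appear to be backbone remnants rather than functional modules.

Expression is driven by the human cytomegalovirus immediate early enhancer and promoter, followed directly by two short matches annotated as tet operator-containing fragments. This is the "TO" arrangement, in which tandem tet operators downstream of the CMV promoter allow Tet repressor to hold transcription off until tetracycline or doxycycline is added. In cells lacking the repressor, the promoter behaves constitutively. The transcript is terminated by the bovine growth hormone polyadenylation signal. Downstream lies an FRT site placed immediately ahead of the hygromycin resistance coding sequence and an SV40 polyadenylation signal. No complete promoter is annotated upstream of HygR, consistent with the Flp-In design. In that design, FLP-mediated recombination into a genomic FRT site in a suitable host line supplies the promoter, so hygromycin resistance reports correct single-copy, site-specific integration.

The plasmid was deposited alongside a human HSPH/HSPA/DNAJ chaperone expression library in the same backbone. The record does not state its role explicitly, but it plausibly serves as a fluorescent control. It suits transient transfection or generation of isogenic, tetracycline-inducible stable lines. The depositor's polymorphism disclaimer concerns the HSP genes, not GFP.
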