Addgene plasmid #19444: pcDNA5/FRT/TO GFP
Depositing lab: Harm Kampinga. Depositing organization: University Medical Center Groningen. Publication: Computational analysis of the human HSPH/HSPA/DNAJ family and cloning of a human HSPH/HSPA/DNAJ expression library. Hageman J, Kampinga HH. Cell Stress Chaperones. 2009 Jan;14(1):1-21. doi: 10.1007/s12192-008-0060-2. Epub 2008 Aug 7. PubMed 18686016.
Backbone
  Vector backbone: pcDNA5/FRT/TO
  Backbone manufacturer: Invitrogen
  Backbone size w/o insert (bp): 5137
  Vector type: Mammalian Expression
  Selectable markers: Hygromycin
Growth in bacteria
  Bacterial resistance: Ampicillin, 100 μg/mL
  Growth temperature: 37°C
  Growth strain: DH5alpha
  Copy number: High Copy
Gene/Insert
  Gene/Insert name: GFP
  Species: Aequorea victoria
  Insert size (bp): 872
  Cloning method: Restriction Enzyme; 5′ cloning site HindIII (not destroyed); 3′ cloning site BamHI (not destroyed)
  Sequencing primers: 5′ LNCX; 3′ BGH-rev
Terms and licenses: Academic/Nonprofit Terms; Industry Terms: Not Available to Industry
Depositor comments: Disclaimer: For cloning the various HSP genes, the Stratagene reference RNA for cDNA synthesis was used and genes were amplified from this mixture that originates from 10 different cell lines from different somatic origin and ultimately coming from 10 different individuals. This strategy was used to maximize the chance for the presence of individual HSP transcripts. Users must be aware that this mixture thus represents 20 complete haploid genomes, meaning that for each individual gene there might be polymorphisms that could potentially have functional consequences. The library was sequence verified only for the presence of the correct gene.
How to cite: pcDNA5/FRT/TO GFP was a gift from Harm Kampinga (Addgene plasmid # 19444 ; http://n2t.net/addgene:19444 ; RRID:Addgene_19444)
