>Addgene plasmid #19444 | pcDNA5/FRT/TO GFP | addgene partial sequence | sequence record 25227 | 19444 with LNCX
CTGTTTTGACCTCCATAGAAGACACCGGGACCGATCCAGCCTCCGGACTCTAGCGTTTAAACTTAAGCTT
GCCACCATGGTGAGCAAGGGCGAGGAGCTGTTCACCGGGGTGGTGCCCATCCTGGTCGAGCTGGACGGCG
ACGTAAACGGCCACAAGTTCAGCGTGTCCGGCGAGGGCGAGGGCGATGCCACCTACGGCAAGCTGACCCT
GAAGTTCATCTGCACCACCGGCAAGCTGCCCGTGCCCTGGCCCACCCTCGTGACCACCCTGACCTACGGC
GTGCAGTGCTTCAGCCGCTACCCCGACCACATGAAGCAGCACGACTTCTTCAAGTCCGCCATGCCCGAAG
GCTACGTCCAGGAGCGCACCATCTTCTTCAAGGACGACGGCAACTACAAGACCCGCGCCGAGGTGAAGTT
CGAGGGCGACACCCTGGTGAACCGCATCGAGCTGAAGGGCATCGACTTCAAGGAGGACGGCAACATCCTG
GGGCACAAGCTGGAGTACAACTACAACAGCCACAACGTCTATATCATGGCCGACAAGCAGAAGAACGGCA
TCAAGGTGAACTTCAAGATCCGCCACAACATCGAGGACGGCAGCGTGCAGCTCGCCGACCACTACCAGCA
GAACACCCCCATCGGCGACGGCCCCGTGCTGCTGCC
